LOCUS       Exported 8156 bp ds-DNA circular SYN 12-MAY-2021
DEFINITION  Chemogenetics expression plasmid.
ACCESSION   .
VERSION     .
KEYWORDS    AAV CAMKII PSAM4 GlyR IRES EGFP
SOURCE      synthetic DNA construct
  ORGANISM  synthetic DNA construct
REFERENCE   1 (bases 1 to 8156)
  AUTHORS   Magnus CJ, Lee PH, Bonaventura J, Zemla R, Gomez JL, Ramirez MH, Hu
            X, Galvan A, Basu J, Michaelides M, Sternson SM
  TITLE     Ultrapotent chemogenetics for research and potential clinical
            applications.
  JOURNAL   Science. 2019 Mar 14. pii: science.aav5282. doi:
            10.1126/science.aav5282.
  PUBMED    30872534
REFERENCE   2 (bases 1 to 8156)
  AUTHORS   .
  TITLE     Direct Submission
  JOURNAL   Exported May 12, 2021 from SnapGene Server 1.1.58
            http://www.snapgene.com
FEATURES             Location/Qualifiers
     source          1..8156
                     /organism="synthetic DNA construct"
                     /mol_type="other DNA"
     repeat_region   1..130
                     /label=AAV2 ITR (alternate)
                     /note="Functional equivalent of wild-type AAV2 ITR"
     promoter        149..1437
                     /label=CaMKII promoter
                     /note="promoter for the mouse calcium/calmodulin-dependent
                     kinase II alpha subunit"
     intron          1460..1592
                     /label=chimeric intron
                     /note="chimera between introns from human beta-globin and
                     immunoglobulin heavy chain genes"
     primer_bind     1575..1594
                     /label=pMT2-F
                     /note="Synthetic intron, forward primer"
     misc_feature    2944..3529
                     /label=IRES2
                     /note="internal ribosome entry site (IRES) of the
                     encephalomyocarditis virus (EMCV)"
     primer_bind     complement(3111..3128)
                     /label=IRES reverse
                     /note="IRES internal ribosome entry site, reverse primer.
                     Also called pCDH-rev"
     CDS             3542..4258
                     /codon_start=1
                     /product="enhanced GFP with monomerizing A206K mutation
                     (Zacharias et al., 2002)"
                     /label=mEGFP
                     /note="mammalian codon-optimized"
                     /translation="VSKGEELFTGVVPILVELDGDVNGHKFSVSGEGEGDATYGKLTLK
                     FICTTGKLPVPWPTLVTTLTYGVQCFSRYPDHMKQHDFFKSAMPEGYVQERTIFFKDDG
                     NYKTRAEVKFEGDTLVNRIELKGIDFKEDGNILGHKLEYNYNSHNVYIMADKQKNGIKV
                     NFKIRHNIEDGSVQLADHYQQNTPIGDGPVLLPDNHYLSTQSKLSKDPNEKRDHMVLLE
                     FVTAAGITLGMDELYK"
     primer_bind     complement(3584..3605)
                     /label=EGFP-N
                     /note="EGFP, reverse primer"
     primer_bind     complement(3845..3864)
                     /label=EXFP-R
                     /note="For distinguishing EGFP variants, reverse primer"
     primer_bind     4192..4213
                     /label=EGFP-C
                     /note="EGFP, forward primer"
     misc_feature    4283..4871
                     /label=WPRE
                     /note="woodchuck hepatitis virus posttranscriptional
                     regulatory element"
     primer_bind     complement(4336..4356)
                     /label=WPRE-R
                     /note="WPRE, reverse primer"
     CDS             complement(4754..4765)
                     /codon_start=1
                     /product="Factor Xa recognition and cleavage site"
                     /label=Factor Xa site
                     /translation="IEGR"
     polyA_signal    4903..5379
                     /label=hGH poly(A) signal
                     /note="human growth hormone polyadenylation signal"
     primer_bind     complement(5102..5121)
                     /label=hGH-PA-R
                     /note="Human growth hormone terminator, reverse primer"
     repeat_region   5419..5559
                     /label=AAV2 ITR
                     /note="inverted terminal repeat of adeno-associated virus
                     serotype 2"
     repeat_region   5419..5548
                     /label=AAV2 ITR
     rep_origin      5634..6089
                     /direction=RIGHT
                     /label=f1 ori
                     /note="f1 bacteriophage origin of replication; arrow
                     indicates direction of (+) strand synthesis"
     primer_bind     complement(5721..5740)
                     /label=F1ori-R
                     /note="F1 origin, reverse primer"
     primer_bind     5931..5952
                     /label=F1ori-F
                     /note="F1 origin, forward primer"
     primer_bind     complement(6106..6125)
                     /label=pRS-marker
                     /note="pRS vectors, use to sequence yeast selectable
                     marker"
     primer_bind     6225..6247
                     /label=pGEX 3'
                     /note="pGEX vectors, reverse primer"
     primer_bind     complement(6285..6303)
                     /label=pBRforEco
                     /note="pBR322 vectors, upsteam of EcoRI site, forward
                     primer"
     promoter        6371..6475
                     /gene="bla"
                     /label=AmpR promoter
     CDS             6476..7336
                     /codon_start=1
                     /gene="bla"
                     /product="beta-lactamase"
                     /label=AmpR
                     /note="confers resistance to ampicillin, carbenicillin, and
                     related antibiotics"
                     /translation="MSIQHFRVALIPFFAAFCLPVFAHPKTLVKVKDAEDQLGARVGYI
                     ELDLNSGKILESFRPEERFPMMSTFKVLLCGAVLSRIDAGQEQLGRRIHYSQNDLVEYS
                     PVTEKHLTDGMTVRELCSAAITMSDNTAANLLLTTIGGPKELTAFLHNMGDHVTRLDRW
                     EPELNEAIPNDERDTTMPVAMATTLRKLLTGELLTLASRQQLIDWMEADKVAGPLLRSA
                     LPAGWFIADKSGAGERGSRGIIAALGPDGKPSRIVVIYTTGSQATMDERNRQIAEIGAS
                     LIKHW"
     primer_bind     complement(6694..6713)
                     /label=Amp-R
                     /note="Ampicillin resistance gene, reverse primer"
     rep_origin      7507..8095
                     /direction=RIGHT
                     /label=ori
                     /note="high-copy-number ColE1/pMB1/pBR322/pUC origin of
                     replication"
     primer_bind     7996..8015
                     /label=pBR322ori-F
                     /note="pBR322 origin, forward primer"
ORIGIN
        1 cctgcaggca gctgcgcgct cgctcgctca ctgaggccgc ccgggcgtcg ggcgaccttt
       61 ggtcgcccgg cctcagtgag cgagcgagcg cgcagagagg gagtggccaa ctccatcact
      121 aggggttcct gcggccgcac gcgtttaaca ttatggcctt aggtcacttc atctccatgg
      181 ggttcttctt ctgattttct agaaaatgag atgggggtgc agagagcttc ctcagtgacc
      241 tgcccagggt cacatcagaa atgtcagagc tagaacttga actcagatta ctaatcttaa
      301 attccatgcc ttgggggcat gcaagtacga tatacagaag gagtgaactc attagggcag
      361 atgaccaatg agtttaggaa agaagagtcc agggcagggt acatctacac cacccgccca
      421 gccctgggtg agtccagcca cgttcacctc attatagttg cctctctcca gtcctacctt
      481 gacgggaagc acaagcagaa actgggacag gagccccagg agaccaaatc ttcatggtcc
      541 ctctgggagg atgggtgggg agagctgtgg cagaggcctc aggaggggcc ctgctgctca
      601 gtggtgacag ataggggtga gaaagcagac agagtcattc cgtcagcatt ctgggtctgt
      661 ttggtacttc ttctcacgct aaggtggcgg tgtgatatgc acaatggcta aaaagcaggg
      721 agagctggaa agaaacaagg acagagacag aggccaagtc aaccagacca attcccagag
      781 gaagcaaaga aaccattaca gagactacaa gggggaaggg aaggagagat gaattagctt
      841 cccctgtaaa ccttagaacc cagctgttgc cagggcaacg gggcaatacc tgtctcttca
      901 gaggagatga agttgccagg gtaactacat cctgtctttc tcaaggacca tcccagaatg
      961 tggcacccac tagccgttac catagcaact gcctctttgc cccacttaat cccatcccgt
     1021 ctgttaaaag ggccctatag ttggaggtgg gggaggtagg aagagcgatg atcacttgtg
     1081 gactaagttt gttcgcatcc ccttctccaa ccccctcagt acatcaccct gggggaacag
     1141 ggtccacttg ctcctgggcc cacacagtcc tgcagtattg tgtatataag gccagggcaa
     1201 agaggagcag gttttaaagt gaaaggcagg caggtgttgg ggaggcagtt accggggcaa
     1261 cgggaacagg gcgtttcgga ggtggttgcc atggggacct ggatgctgac gaaggctcgc
     1321 gaggctgtga gcagccacag tgccctgctc agaagcccca agctcgtcag tcaagccggt
     1381 tctccgtttg cactcaggag cacgggcagg cgagtggccc ctagttctgg gggcagctct
     1441 agagcggtac cggatccagg taagtatcaa ggttacaaga caggtttaag gagaccaata
     1501 gaaactgggc ttgtcgagac agagaagact cttgcgtttc tgataggcac ctattggtct
     1561 tactgacatc cactttgcct ttctctccac aggtgatgaa ttcgctagcg ccaccatgcg
     1621 ctgttctcca ggcggcgtgt ggctcgccct ggctgcttcc cttctgcacg ttagcctgca
     1681 gggtgagttc cagcgcaaac tgtataagga gcttgttaag aattataacc ccctggagcg
     1741 gccggtcgca aatgattccc agccactgac agtgtacttc agcctctcct tgctgcagat
     1801 catggacgtg gatgaaaaga accaggtgct gaccactaat atttggttgc agatgtcctg
     1861 gaccgatcac tacttgcagt ggaatgtgag cgaataccca ggtgtaaaga ctgtaagatt
     1921 ccctgacggc caaatctgga aaccagatat cctgctgtac aacagcgcag acgaaaggtt
     1981 tgatgcaaca tttcacacca acgtgggagt caattcttca ggccactgcc tgtacctgcc
     2041 ccctggaatc ttcaagtcct catgctatat cgacgtccgc tggtttccct tcgacgtcca
     2101 gcactgcaaa ctcaaattcg ggagctggag ctacggcgga tggagcctgg atctgcaaat
     2161 gcaggaggct gacatctctg gttacatccc gaatggggag tgggaccttg tgggaatccc
     2221 cggtaaaaga agcgagcgat tttatgaatg ctgcaaagag cccttcccag atgtcacctt
     2281 cacagtgacc atgcggagac gcatgggtta ttatctgatc caaatgtata tcccaagctt
     2341 gcttatagtg attttgtcat ggatctcctt ctggattaat atggacgccg ctccagctag
     2401 ggtcggactg ggcatcacca cagtgctgac aatgactact cagagctcag gcagccgagc
     2461 cagcttgccc aaggtttctt acgtgaaggc catcgatatc tggatggctg tctgccttct
     2521 gtttgtcttc agcgcactgc tggaatacgc cgctgtcaat tttgtgtctc gacagcataa
     2581 agagctgttg cggttcagaa gaaaacgacg ccaccacaaa gaggatgagg caggagaagg
     2641 acgcttcaac tttagcgcct atggtatggg acctgcttgc ctccaggcta aagacggaat
     2701 ttccgtgaag ggagccaaca atagcaacac aaccaaccca ccccctgctc catctaagag
     2761 cccggaggaa atgcgcaaac tctttattca gagagcgaaa aagatcgaca aaatctcccg
     2821 gatcggattc cccatggctt tcctgatttt caacatgttt tattggatca tctacaagat
     2881 tgtgcgaagg gaggacgtac acaaccagta agcggccgca attccccccs ccvccccccc
     2941 ccccccctct ccctcccccc cccctaacgt tactggccga agccgcttgg aataaggccg
     3001 gtgtgcgttt gtctatatgt tattttccac catattgccg tcttttggca atgtgagggc
     3061 ccggaaacct ggccctgtct tcttgacgag cattcctagg ggtctttccc ctctcgccaa
     3121 aggaatgcaa ggtctgttga atgtcgtgaa ggaagcagtt cctctggaag cttcttgaag
     3181 acaaacaacg tctgtagcga ccctttgcag gcagcggaac cccccacctg gcgacaggtg
     3241 cctctgcggc caaaagccac gtgtataaga tacacctgca aaggcggcac aaccccagtg
     3301 ccacgttgtg agttggatag ttgtggaaag agtcaaatgg ctctcctaag cgtattcaac
     3361 aaggggctga aggatgccca gaaggtaccc cattgtatgg gatctgatct ggggcctcgg
     3421 tgcacatgct ttacatgtgt ttagtcgagg ttaaaaaaac gtctaggccc cccgaaccac
     3481 ggggacgtgg ttttcctttg aaaaacacga tgataatatg gccacaacca tgggagatcc
     3541 ggtgagcaag ggcgaggagc tgttcaccgg ggtggtgccc atcctggtcg agctggacgg
     3601 cgacgtaaac ggccacaagt tcagcgtgtc cggcgagggc gagggcgatg ccacctacgg
     3661 caagctgacc ctgaagttca tctgcaccac cggcaagctg cccgtgccct ggcccaccct
     3721 cgtgaccacc ctgacctacg gcgtgcagtg cttcagccgc taccccgacc acatgaagca
     3781 gcacgacttc ttcaagtccg ccatgcccga aggctacgtc caggagcgca ccatcttctt
     3841 caaggacgac ggcaactaca agacccgcgc cgaggtgaag ttcgagggcg acaccctggt
     3901 gaaccgcatc gagctgaagg gcatcgactt caaggaggac ggcaacatcc tggggcacaa
     3961 gctggagtac aactacaaca gccacaacgt ctatatcatg gccgacaagc agaagaacgg
     4021 catcaaggtg aacttcaaga tccgccacaa catcgaggac ggcagcgtgc agctcgccga
     4081 ccactaccag cagaacaccc ccatcggcga cggccccgtg ctgctgcccg acaaccacta
     4141 cctgagcacc cagtccaagc tgagcaaaga ccccaacgag aagcgcgatc acatggtcct
     4201 gctggagttc gtgaccgccg ccgggatcac tctcggcatg gacgagctgt acaagtaaac
     4261 cggtgtcgac aagcttatcg ataatcaacc tctggattac aaaatttgtg aaagattgac
     4321 tggtattctt aactatgttg ctccttttac gctatgtgga tacgctgctt taatgccttt
     4381 gtatcatgct attgcttccc gtatggcttt cattttctcc tccttgtata aatcctggtt
     4441 gctgtctctt tatgaggagt tgtggcccgt tgtcaggcaa cgtggcgtgg tgtgcactgt
     4501 gtttgctgac gcaaccccca ctggttgggg cattgccacc acctgtcagc tcctttccgg
     4561 aactttcgct ttccccctcc ctattgccac ggcggaactc atcgccgcct gccttgcccg
     4621 ctgctggaca ggggctcggc tgttgggcac tgacaattcc gtggtgttgt cggggaaatc
     4681 atcgtccttt ccttggctgc tcgcctatgt tgccacctgg attctgcgcg ggacgtcctt
     4741 ctgctacgtc ccttcggccc tcaatccagc ggaccttcct tcccgcggcc tgctgccggc
     4801 tctgcggcct cttccgcgtc ttcgccttcg ccctcagacg agtcggatct ccctttgggc
     4861 cgcctccccg catcgatacc gagcgctgct cgagagatct acgggtggca tccctgtgac
     4921 ccctccccag tgcctctcct ggccctggaa gttgccactc cagtgcccac cagccttgtc
     4981 ctaataaaat taagttgcat cattttgtct gactaggtgt ccttctataa tattatgggg
     5041 tggagggggg tggtatggag caaggggcaa gttgggaaga caacctgtag ggcctgcggg
     5101 gtctattggg aaccaagctg gagtgcagtg gcacaatctt ggctcactgc aatctccgcc
     5161 tcctgggttc aagcgattct cctgcctcag cctcccgagt tgttgggatt ccaggcatgc
     5221 atgaccaggc tcagctaatt tttgtttttt tggtagagac ggggtttcac catattggcc
     5281 aggctggtct ccaactccta atctcaggtg atctacccac cttggcctcc caaattgctg
     5341 ggattacagg cgtgaaccac tgctcccttc cctgtccttc tgattttgta ggtaaccacg
     5401 tgcggaccga gcggccgcag gaacccctag tgatggagtt ggccactccc tctctgcgcg
     5461 ctcgctcgct cactgaggcc gggcgaccaa aggtcgcccg acgcccgggc tttgcccggg
     5521 cggcctcagt gagcgagcga gcgcgcagct gcctgcaggg gcgcctgatg cggtattttc
     5581 tccttacgca tctgtgcggt atttcacacc gcatannnnn nnnnnnnnnn nnnnnnnnnn
     5641 nnnnnnnnnn nnnnnnnnnn nnnnnnnnnn nnnnnnnnnn nnnnnnnnnn nnnnnnnnnn
     5701 nnnnnnnnnn tnnnnnnnnn nnnnnnnnnn nnnnnnnnnn nnnnnnnnnn nnnnnnncnn
     5761 nnnnnnnnnn nnnnnnnnnn nnnnnnnnnn nnnnnnnnnn nnnnnnnnnn nnnnnnnnnn
     5821 nnnnnnnnnn nnnnnnnnnn nnnnnnnnnn nnnnnnnnnn nnnnnnnnnn nnnnnnnnnn
     5881 nnnnnnnnnn nnnnnnnnnc ctttgacgtt ggagtccacg ttctttaata gtggactctt
     5941 gttccaaact ggaacaacac tcaactctat ctcgggctat tcttttgatt tataagggat
     6001 tttgccgatt tcggtctatt ggttaaaaaa tgagctgatt taacaaaaat ttaacgcgaa
     6061 ttttaacaaa atattaacgt ttacaatttt atggtgcact ctcagtacaa tctgctctga
     6121 tgccgcatag ttaagccagc cccgacaccc gccaacaccc gctgacgcgc cctgacgggc
     6181 ttgtctgctc ccggcatccg cttacagaca agctgtgacc gtctccggga gctgcatgtg
     6241 tcagaggttt tcaccgtcat caccgaaacg cgcgagacga aagggcctcg tgatacgcct
     6301 atttttatag gttaatgtca tgataataat ggtttcttag acgtcaggtg gcacttttcg
     6361 gggaaatgtg cgcggaaccc ctatttgttt atttttctaa atacattcaa atatgtatcc
     6421 gctcatgaga caataaccct gataaatgct tcaataatat tgaaaaagga agagtatgag
     6481 tattcaacat ttccgtgtcg cccttattcc cttttttgcg gcattttgcc ttcctgtttt
     6541 tgctcaccca aaaacgctgg tgaaagtaaa agatgctgaa gatcagttgg gtgcacgagt
     6601 gggttacatc gaactggatc tcaacagcgg taagatcctt gagagttttc gccccgaaga
     6661 acgttttcca atgatgagca cttttaaagt tctgctatgt ggcgcggtat tatcccgtat
     6721 tgacgccggg caagagcaac tcggtcgccg catacactat tctcagaatg acttggttga
     6781 gtactcacca gtcacagaaa agcatcttac ggatggcatg acagtaagag aattatgcag
     6841 tgctgccata accatgagtg ataacactgc ggccaactta cttctgacaa cgatcggagg
     6901 accgaaggag ctaaccgctt ttttgcacaa catgggggat catgtaactc gccttgatcg
     6961 ttgggaaccg gagctgaatg aagccatacc aaacgacgag cgtgacacca cgatgcctgt
     7021 agcaatggca acaacgttgc gcaaactatt aactggcgaa ctacttactc tagcttcccg
     7081 gcaacaatta atagactgga tggaggcgga taaagttgca ggaccacttc tgcgctcggc
     7141 ccttccggct ggctggttta ttgctgataa atctggagcc ggtgagcgtg ggtctcgcgg
     7201 tatcattgca gcactggggc cagatggtaa gccctcccgt atcgtagtta tctacacgac
     7261 ggggagtcag gcaactatgg atgaacgaaa tagacagatc gctgagatag gtgcctcact
     7321 gattaagcat tggtaactgt cagaccaagt ttactcatat atactttaga ttgatttaaa
     7381 acttcatttt taatttaaaa ggatctaggt gaagatcctt tttgataatc tcatgaccaa
     7441 aatcccttaa cgtgagtttt cgttccactg agcgtcagac cccgtagaaa agatcaaagg
     7501 atcttcttga gatccttttt ttctgcgcgt aatctgctgc ttgcaaacaa aaaaaccacc
     7561 gctaccagcg gtggtttgtt tgccggatca agagctacca actctttttc cgaaggtaac
     7621 tggcttcagc agagcgcaga taccaaatac tgttcttcta gtgtagccgt agttaggcca
     7681 ccacttcaag aactctgtag caccgcctac atacctcgct ctgctaatcc tgttaccagt
     7741 ggctgctgcc agtggcgata agtcgtgtct taccgggttg gactcaagac gatagttacc
     7801 ggataaggcg cagcggtcgg gctgaacggg gggttcgtgc acacagccca gcttggagcg
     7861 aacgacctac accgaactga gatacctaca gcgtgagcta tgagaaagcg ccacgcttcc
     7921 cgaagggaga aaggcggaca ggtatccggt aagcggcagg gtcggaacag gagagcgcac
     7981 gagggagctt ccagggggaa acgcctggta tctttatagt cctgtcgggt ttcgccacct
     8041 ctgacttgag cgtcgatttt tgtgatgctc gtcagggggg cggagcctat ggaaaaacgc
     8101 cagcaacgcg gcctttttac ggttcctggc cttttgctgg ccttttgctc acatgt
//
