[The description below was written by a language model from this plasmid's Addgene catalogue record and the feature table of its GenBank file.]
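Description:
AAV CAMKII PSAM4 GlyR IRES EGFP is an 8,156 bp adeno-associated virus transfer plasmid on a pAAV backbone, built to express a chemogenetic ion channel in mammalian neurons. The expression cassette is flanked by AAV2 inverted terminal repeats, which allow it to be packaged into recombinant AAV particles when replication and capsid functions are supplied separately. In bacteria the plasmid is maintained by a high-copy ColE1/pUC-type origin and selected through the beta-lactamase (ampicillin resistance) gene. An f1 phage origin is also present. The recorded use of a recombination-deficient host strain is consistent with the usual need to keep the ITRs stable.

Between the ITRs, the mouse CaMKII alpha promoter, commonly used to favour expression in excitatory forebrain neurons, is followed by a chimeric beta-globin/immunoglobulin intron that supports transcript processing. The PSAM4-GlyR coding sequence sits in the unannotated interval between the intron and the IRES, so the feature table does not delineate it. According to the catalogue entry it is a human/synthetic chimera linked to CHRNA7 (the alpha7 nicotinic receptor) and carries the L131G, Q139L and Y217F substitutions. By its name, this pharmacologically selective ligand-binding module is joined to a glycine receptor channel domain, a design generally used for ligand-gated chloride conductance and neuronal silencing. An EMCV IRES then drives translation of a GFP reporter from the same transcript. The reporter is annotated as monomeric A206K EGFP, although the catalogue simply calls it eGFP. A WPRE and the human growth hormone polyadenylation signal enhance and terminate expression. The stated purpose is chemogenetics, with transduced cells identifiable by green fluorescence.
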