Addgene plasmid #119744: AAV CAMKII PSAM4 GlyR IRES EGFP
Purpose: Chemogenetics expression plasmid
Depositing lab: Scott Sternson. Publication: Ultrapotent chemogenetics for research and potential clinical applications. Magnus CJ, Lee PH, Bonaventura J, Zemla R, Gomez JL, Ramirez MH, Hu X, Galvan A, Basu J, Michaelides M, Sternson SM. Science. 2019 Mar 14. pii: science.aav5282. doi: 10.1126/science.aav5282. PubMed 30872534.
Backbone
  Vector backbone: pAAV
  Vector type: Mammalian Expression, AAV
Growth in bacteria
  Bacterial resistance: Ampicillin, 100 μg/mL
  Growth temperature: 30°C
  Growth strain: NEB Stable
  Copy number: High Copy
Gene/Insert
  Gene/Insert name: PSAM4 GlyR IRES eGFP
  Species: H. sapiens (human), Synthetic
  Mutation: L131G, Q139L, Y217F
  Entrez Gene: CHRNA7 (a.k.a. CHRNA7-2, NACHRA7, nAChR7)
  Promoter: CamKII
  Cloning method: Restriction Enzyme; 5′ cloning site NheI (not destroyed); 3′ cloning site AgeI (not destroyed)
  Sequencing primers: 5′ pMT2-F; 3′ IRES reverse
Terms and licenses: Academic/Nonprofit Terms; Industry Terms: Not Available to Industry
How to cite: AAV CAMKII PSAM4 GlyR IRES EGFP was a gift from Scott Sternson (Addgene plasmid # 119744 ; http://n2t.net/addgene:119744 ; RRID:Addgene_119744) For viral preps, please replace (Addgene plasmid # 119744) in the above sentence with: (Addgene viral prep # 119744-AAV5)
